>Addgene plasmid #202722 | EGFP-PIP5K1B | addgene full sequence | sequence record 399531 | Addgene NGS Result
TGACTAATTTTTTTTATTTATGCAGAGGCCGAGGCCGCCTCGGCCTCTGAGCTATTCCAGAAGTAGTGAG
GAGGCTTTTTTGGAGGCCTAGGCTTTTGCAAAGATCGATCAAGAGACAGGATGAGGATCGTTTCGCATGA
TTGAACAAGATGGATTGCACGCAGGTTCTCCGGCCGCTTGGGTGGAGAGGCTATTCGGCTATGACTGGGC
ACAACAGACAATCGGCTGCTCTGATGCCGCCGTGTTCCGGCTGTCAGCGCAGGGGCGCCCGGTTCTTTTT
GTCAAGACCGACCTGTCCGGTGCCCTGAATGAACTGCAAGACGAGGCAGCGCGGCTATCGTGGCTGGCCA
CGACGGGCGTTCCTTGCGCAGCTGTGCTCGACGTTGTCACTGAAGCGGGAAGGGACTGGCTGCTATTGGG
CGAAGTGCCGGGGCAGGATCTCCTGTCATCTCACCTTGCTCCTGCCGAGAAAGTATCCATCATGGCTGAT
GCAATGCGGCGGCTGCATACGCTTGATCCGGCTACCTGCCCATTCGACCACCAAGCGAAACATCGCATCG
AGCGAGCACGTACTCGGATGGAAGCCGGTCTTGTCGATCAGGATGATCTGGACGAAGAGCATCAGGGGCT
CGCGCCAGCCGAACTGTTCGCCAGGCTCAAGGCGAGCATGCCCGACGGCGAGGATCTCGTCGTGACCCAT
GGCGATGCCTGCTTGCCGAATATCATGGTGGAAAATGGCCGCTTTTCTGGATTCATCGACTGTGGCCGGC
TGGGTGTGGCGGACCGCTATCAGGACATAGCGTTGGCTACCCGTGATATTGCTGAAGAGCTTGGCGGCGA
ATGGGCTGACCGCTTCCTCGTGCTTTACGGTATCGCCGCTCCCGATTCGCAGCGCATCGCCTTCTATCGC
CTTCTTGACGAGTTCTTCTGAGCGGGACTCTGGGGTTCGAAATGACCGACCAAGCGACGCCCAACCTGCC
ATCACGAGATTTCGATTCCACCGCCGCCTTCTATGAAAGGTTGGGCTTCGGAATCGTTTTCCGGGACGCC
GGCTGGATGATCCTCCAGCGCGGGGATCTCATGCTGGAGTTCTTCGCCCACCCTAGGGGGAGGCTAACTG
AAACACGGAAGGAGACAATACCGGAAGGAACCCGCGCTATGACGGCAATAAAAAGACAGAATAAAACGCA
CGGTGTTGGGTCGTTTGTTCATAAACGCGGGGTTCGGTCCCAGGGCTGGCACTCTGTCGATACCCCACCG
AGACCCCATTGGGGCCAATACGCCCGCGTTTCTTCCTTTTCCCCACCCCACCCCCCAAGTTCGGGTGAAG
GCCCAGGGCTCGCAGCCAACGTCGGGGCGGCAGGCCCTGCCATAGCCTCAGGTTACTCATATATACTTTA
GATTGATTTAAAACTTCATTTTTAATTTAAAAGGATCTAGGTGAAGATCCTTTTTGATAATCTCATGACC
AAAATCCCTTAACGTGAGTTTTCGTTCCACTGAGCGTCAGACCCCGTAGAAAAGATCAAAGGATCTTCTT
GAGATCCTTTTTTTCTGCGCGTAATCTGCTGCTTGCAAACAAAAAAACCACCGCTACCAGCGGTGGTTTG
TTTGCCGGATCAAGAGCTACCAACTCTTTTTCCGAAGGTAACTGGCTTCAGCAGAGCGCAGATACCAAAT
ACTGTTCTTCTAGTGTAGCCGTAGTTAGGCCACCACTTCAAGAACTCTGTAGCACCGCCTACATACCTCG
CTCTGCTAATCCTGTTACCAGTGGCTGCTGCCAGTGGCGATAAGTCGTGTCTTACCGGGTTGGACTCAAG
ACGATAGTTACCGGATAAGGCGCAGCGGTCGGGCTGAACGGGGGGTTCGTGCACACAGCCCAGCTTGGAG
CGAACGACCTACACCGAACTGAGATACCTACAGCGTGAGCTATGAGAAAGCGCCACGCTTCCCGAAGGGA
GAAAGGCGGACAGGTATCCGGTAAGCGGCAGGGTCGGAACAGGAGAGCGCACGAGGGAGCTTCCAGGGGG
AAACGCCTGGTATCTTTATAGTCCTGTCGGGTTTCGCCACCTCTGACTTGAGCGTCGATTTTTGTGATGC
TCGTCAGGGGGGCGGAGCCTATGGAAAAACGCCAGCAACGCGGCCTTTTTACGGTTCCTGGCCTTTTGCT
GGCCTTTTGCTCACATGTTCTTTCCTGCGTTATCCCCTGATTCTGTGGATAACCGTATTACCGCCATGCA
TTAGTTATTAATAGTAATCAATTACGGGGTCATTAGTTCATAGCCCATATATGGAGTTCCGCGTTACATA
ACTTACGGTAAATGGCCCGCCTGGCTGACCGCCCAACGACCCCCGCCCATTGACGTCAATAATGACGTAT
GTTCCCATAGTAACGCCAATAGGGACTTTCCATTGACGTCAATGGGTGGAGTATTTACGGTAAACTGCCC
ACTTGGCAGTACATCAAGTGTATCATATGCCAAGTACGCCCCCTATTGACGTCAATGACGGTAAATGGCC
CGCCTGGCATTATGCCCAGTACATGACCTTATGGGACTTTCCTACTTGGCAGTACATCTACGTATTAGTC
ATCGCTATTACCATGGTGATGCGGTTTTGGCAGTACATCAATGGGCGTGGATAGCGGTTTGACTCACGGG
GATTTCCAAGTCTCCACCCCATTGACGTCAATGGGAGTTTGTTTTGGCACCAAAATCAACGGGACTTTCC
AAAATGTCGTAACAACTCCGCCCCATTGACGCAAATGGGCGGTAGGCGTGTACGGTGGGAGGTCTATATA
AGCAGAGCTGGTTTAGTGAACCGTCAGATCCGCTAGCGCTACCGGTCGCCACCATGGTGAGCAAGGGCGA
GGAGCTGTTCACCGGGGTGGTGCCCATCCTGGTCGAGCTGGACGGCGACGTAAACGGCCACAAGTTCAGC
GTGTCCGGCGAGGGCGAGGGCGATGCCACCTACGGCAAGCTGACCCTGAAGTTCATCTGCACCACCGGCA
AGCTGCCCGTGCCCTGGCCCACCCTCGTGACCACCCTGACCTACGGCGTGCAGTGCTTCAGCCGCTACCC
CGACCACATGAAGCAGCACGACTTCTTCAAGTCCGCCATGCCCGAAGGCTACGTCCAGGAGCGCACCATC
TTCTTCAAGGACGACGGCAACTACAAGACCCGCGCCGAGGTGAAGTTCGAGGGCGACACCCTGGTGAACC
GCATCGAGCTGAAGGGCATCGACTTCAAGGAGGACGGCAACATCCTGGGGCACAAGCTGGAGTACAACTA
CAACAGCCACAACGTCTATATCATGGCCGACAAGCAGAAGAACGGCATCAAGGTGAACTTCAAGATCCGC
CACAACATCGAGGACGGCAGCGTGCAGCTCGCCGACCACTACCAGCAGAACACCCCCATCGGCGACGGCC
CCGTGCTGCTGCCCGACAACCACTACCTGAGCACCCAGTCCGCCCTGAGCAAAGACCCCAACGAGAAGCG
CGATCACATGGTCCTGCTGGAGTTCGTGACCGCCGCCGGGATCACTCTCGGCATGGACGAGCTGTACAAG
TCCGGACTCAGATCTCGAGCTCAAGCTTCGAATTCTGCAGTCGACGGTACCGCGATGTCTTCTGCTGCTG
AAAATGGAGAGGCAGCACCTGGAAAACAAAATGAAGAAAAAACCTATAAAAAGACTGCATCATCTGCTAT
TAAAGGTGCTATTCAGCTGGGAATAGGATACACAGTGGGTAATCTCACTTCCAAGCCAGAACGAGATGTT
CTTATGCAAGACTTTTATGTGGTGGAAAGTGTGTTCCTACCCAGCGAAGGGAGCAATCTGACCCCAGCAC
ATCACTACCCAGACTTTAGATTTAAGACATACGCTCCATTAGCATTCCGATATTTCAGAGAACTTTTTGG
TATCAAGCCTGATGATTACTTGTATTCCATCTGCAGTGAACCTCTAATAGAACTGTCTAACCCTGGAGCC
AGTGGATCCTTGTTTTTTGTGACCAGTGATGATGAATTTATCATCAAAACAGTTCAGCACAAAGAAGCTG
AGTTTCTTCAGAAGCTACTGCCAGGCTATTACATGAATTTAAACCAGAATCCAAGGACTCTTTTGCCAAA
ATTTTACGGACTGTATTGTATGCAATCAGGAGGCATTAATATCAGGATTGTGGTGATGAACAACGTTTTG
CCACGCTCCATGAGAATGCACTTTACATATGACTTGAAAGGCTCAACGTATAAGCGAAGAGCATCCCGTA
AAGAGAGAGAGAAATCCAACCCCACATTTAAGGACTTAGATTTCCTGCAAGACATGCACGAAGGGTTGTA
TTTTGATACGGAAACATACAACGCGCTTATGAAAACACTTCAGAGAGACTGCCGGGTGCTAGAAAGCTTC
AAGATCATGGATTATAGCCTTCTGTTGGGAATTCATTTCCTGGACCATTCCCTCAAAGAGAAAGAGGAGG
AGACCCCACAAAATGTGCCTGATGCTAAGCGGACTGGGATGCAGAAGGTTCTCTACTCAACAGCCATGGA
ATCTATCCAGGGTCCAGGGAAATCTGGAGATGGGATAATCACAGAGAACCCAGACACAATGGGAGGCATT
CCAGCTAAAAGCCATAGGGGAGAAAAACTACTTTTATTTATGGGCATTATTGACATTCTGCAATCATATA
GGTTAATGAAGAAGTTAGAACATTCCTGGAAAGCTCTTGTTTATGATGGGGACACTGTTTCTGTTCATAG
ACCAAGCTTTTATGCAGACAGATTTCTTAAGTTCATGAATTCCAGAGTTTTCAAGAAAATTCAAGCTTTG
AAGGCTTCACCGTCTAAGAAACGGTGCAATTCAATCGCCGCCCTAAAGGCCACTTCACAGGAGATTGTGT
CCTCAATTAGCCAGGAATGGAAGGATGAGAAGCGGGATTTGCTGACTGAAGGACAAAGTTTTAGCAGCCT
TGATGAAGAAGCCCTGGGATCCCGACACAGGCCAGACCTGGTCCCTAGCACTCCATCACTGTTTGAAGCT
GCTTCCTTGGCAACCACAATTTCATCTTCTTCCTTATACGTCAATGAGCACTATCCACACGACAGGCCTA
CACTCTATTCAAACAGCAAAGGGTTACCTTCCAGTTCAACATTTACCTTGGAAGAGGGGACCATCTACTT
GACCGCTGAGCCCAACACTCTGGAAGTGCAGGATGACAATGCTTCTGTGCTTGACGTCTATTTATAACGC
CCGGGATCCACCGGATCTAGATAACTGATCATAATCAGCCATACCACATTTGTAGAGGTTTTACTTGCTT
TAAAAAACCTCCCACACCTCCCCCTGAACCTGAAACATAAAATGAATGCAATTGTTGTTGTTAACTTGTT
TATTGCAGCTTATAATGGTTACAAATAAAGCAATAGCATCACAAATTTCACAAATAAAGCATTTTTTTCA
CTGCATTCTAGTTGTGGTTTGTCCAAACTCATCAATGTATCTTAACGCGTAAATTGTAAGCGTTAATATT
TTGTTAAAATTCGCGTTAAATTTTTGTTAAATCAGCTCATTTTTTAACCAATAGGCCGAAATCGGCAAAA
TCCCTTATAAATCAAAAGAATAGACCGAGATAGGGT
[37 nt withheld, positions 5637-5673]
AAAGAACGTGGACTCCAACGTCAAAGG
[49 nt withheld, positions 5701-5749]
T
[91 nt withheld, positions 5751-5841]
G
[124 nt withheld, positions 5843-5966]
CAGGTGGCACTTTTCGGGGAAATGTGCGCGGAACCCCTATTTGTTTATTTTTCTAAATACATTCAAATAT
GTATCCGCTCATGAGACAATAACCCTGATAAATGCTTCAATAATATTGAAAAAGGAAGAGTCCTGAGGCG
GAAAGAACCAGCTGTGGAATGTGTGTCAGTTAGGGTGTGGAAAGTCCCCAGGCTCCCCAGCAGGCAGAAG
TATGCAAAGCATGCATCTCAATTAGTCAGCAACCAGGTGTGGAAAGTCCCCAGGCTCCCCAGCAGGCAGA
AGTATGCAAAGCATGCATCTCAATTAGTCAGCAACCATAGTCCCGCCCCTAACTCCGCCCATCCCGCCCC
TAACTCCGCCCAGTTCCGCCCATTCTCCGCCCCATGGC
Features (pLannotate 1.2.2; 15 found; start..end, strand, type, name):
    137..931     +  CDS            NeoR/KanR: aminoglycoside phosphotransferase from Tn5; aph(3')-II (or nptII); confers resistance to neomycin, kanamycin, and G418 (Geneticin®)
    952..1104    +  CDS            ble (fragment): BLE_KLEPN - Experimental evidence at protein level: Swiss-Prot protein existence level 1. Binding protein with a strong affinity to the bleomycin family of antibiotics. Binds to CL990; an antimitotic-antibiotic compound. From Klebsiella pneumoniae.
   1163..1210    +  polyA_signal   HSV TK poly(A) signal: herpes simplex virus thymidine kinase polyadenylation signal (Cole and Stacy, 1985)
   1301..1317    -  polyA_signal   bGH poly(A) signal (fragment): bovine growth hormone polyadenylation signal
   1539..2127    +  rep_origin     ori: high-copy-number ColE1/pMB1/pBR322/pUC origin of replication
   2302..2605    +  enhancer       CMV enhancer: human cytomegalovirus immediate early enhancer
   2606..2809    +  promoter       CMV promoter: human cytomegalovirus (CMV) immediate early promoter
   2854..3570    +  CDS            EGFP: EGFP is a basic (constitutively fluorescent) green fluorescent protein published in 1996, derived from Aequorea victoria. It is reported to be a rapidly-maturing weak dimer with moderate acid sensitivity.
   3571..3624    +  misc_feature   MCS (fragment): multiple cloning site
   3625..5244    +  CDS            PIP5K1B: PI51B_HUMAN - Also known as STM7 From Homo sapiens (Human).
   5276..5360    +  CDS            large T antigen (fragment): large T antigen from SV40 (simian virus 40)
   5383..5504    +  polyA_signal   SV40 poly(A) signal: SV40 polyadenylation signal
   5538..5966    -  rep_origin     f1 ori (sequence partly withheld): f1 bacteriophage origin of replication; arrow indicates direction of (+) strand synthesis
   5993..6097    +  promoter       AmpR promoter: bla
   6099..102     +  promoter       SV40 promoter (across the origin): SV40 enhancer and early promoter
