[The description below was written by a language model from this plasmid's Addgene catalogue record and pLannotate feature annotations shown in this document.]
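Description:
EGFP-PIP5K1B is a mammalian expression plasmid built on the pEGFP-C1 backbone that produces human PIP5K1B (phosphatidylinositol 4-phosphate 5-kinase type 1 beta, also known as STM7 or MSS4) fused at its N-terminus to enhanced green fluorescent protein. The sequenced plasmid is about 6.4 kb. Transcription is driven by the human cytomegalovirus immediate-early enhancer and promoter. The EGFP coding sequence comes first, followed by a short stretch of residual multiple cloning site that acts as a linker and then by the PIP5K1B open reading frame, which was inserted by Gibson assembly. An SV40 polyadenylation signal terminates the transcript. The small "large T antigen" fragment annotated just upstream of it most likely reflects the SV40-derived sequence that carries the poly(A) region, not a functional coding element.

The plasmid is maintained in E. coli at high copy through a ColE1/pUC-type origin and is selected with kanamycin. The Tn5 NeoR/KanR gene sits downstream of both a bacterial (bla-type) promoter and the SV40 enhancer/early promoter, and it ends with the HSV thymidine kinase poly(A) signal. The same marker can therefore confer G418 resistance in mammalian cells. An f1 origin is also present, which permits single-stranded DNA production. The short ble and bGH poly(A) annotations are fragmentary matches, not functional parts.

The stated purpose is expression of a fluorescent protein-tagged enzyme. The associated work concerns homeostatic control of PI(4,5)P2-dependent signalling at the plasma membrane, which is consistent with using the construct to overexpress this PI(4,5)P2-synthesising kinase and to visualise its localisation in live cells.
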