Addgene plasmid #202722: EGFP-PIP5K1B
Purpose: expresses fluorescent protein-tagged enzyme
Depositing lab: Gerry Hammond. Depositing organization: University of Pittsburgh (University, School of Medicine, and Cancer Institute). Publication: A novel homeostatic mechanism tunes PI(4,5)P2-dependent signaling at the plasma membrane. Wills RC, Doyle CP, Zewe JP, Pacheco J, Hansen SD, Hammond GRV. J Cell Sci. 2023 Aug 3:jcs.261494. doi: 10.1242/jcs.261494. PubMed 37534432.
Backbone
  Vector backbone: pEGFP-C1
  Vector type: Mammalian Expression
Growth in bacteria
  Bacterial resistance: Kanamycin, 50 μg/mL
  Growth temperature: 37°C
  Growth strain: DH5alpha
  Copy number: High Copy
Gene/Insert
  Gene/Insert name: EGFP:PIP5K1B
  Species: H. sapiens (human)
  Entrez Gene: PIP5K1B (a.k.a. MSS4, STM7)
  Cloning method: Gibson Cloning
Terms and licenses: Academic/Nonprofit Terms; Industry Terms: Not Available to Industry
Depositor comments: Please visit https://www.biorxiv.org/content/10.1101/2022.06.30.498262v3 for bioRxiv preprint.
How to cite: EGFP-PIP5K1B was a gift from Gerry Hammond (Addgene plasmid # 202722 ; http://n2t.net/addgene:202722 ; RRID:Addgene_202722)
